>Addgene plasmid #224095 | pFA6a-link-ymiRFP680-SpHis5 | addgene full sequence | sequence record 452412 | Addgene NGS Result
CGCAACGTTGTTGCCATTGCTACAGGCATCGTGGTGTCACGCTCGTCGTTTGGTATGGCTTCATTCAGCT
CCGGTTCCCAACGATCAAGGCGAGTTACATGATCCCCCATGTTGTGCAAAAAAGCGGTTAGCTCCTTCGG
TCCTCCGATCGTTGTCAGAAGTAAGTTGGCCGCAGTGTTATCACTCATGGTTATGGCAGCACTGCATAAT
TCTCTTACTGTCATGCCATCCGTAAGATGCTTTTCTGTGACTGGTGAGTACTCAACCAAGTCATTCTGAG
AATAGTGTATGCGGCGACCGAGTTGCTCTTGCCCGGCGTCAATACGGGATAATACCGCGCCACATAGCAG
AACTTTAAAAGTGCTCATCATTGGAAAACGTTCTTCGGGGCGAAAACTCTCAAGGATCTTACCGCTGTTG
AGATCCAGTTCGATGTAACCCACTCGTGCACCCAACTGATCTTCAGCATCTTTTACTTTCACCAGCGTTT
CTGGGTGAGCAAAAACAGGAAGGCAAAATGCCGCAAAAAAGGGAATAAGGGCGACACGGAAATGTTGAAT
ACTCATACTCTTCCTTTTTCAATATTATTGAAGCATTTATCAGGGTTATTGTCTCATGAGCGGATACATA
TTTGAATGTATTTAGAAAAATAAACAAATAGGGGTTCCGCGCACATTTCCCCGAAAAGTGCCACCTGACG
TCTAAGAAACCATTATTATCATGACATTAACCTATAAAAATAGGCGTATCACGAGGCCCTTTCGTCTCGC
GCGTTTCGGTGATGACGGTGAAAACCTCTGACACATGCAGCTCCCGGAGACGGTCACAGCTTGTCTGTAA
GCGGATGCCGGGAGCAGACAAGCCCGTCAGGGCGCGTCAGCGGGTGTTGGCGGGTGTCGGGGCTGGCTTA
ACTATGCGGCATCAGAGCAGATTGTACTGAGAGTGCACCATATGGACATATTGTCGTTAGAACGCGGCTA
CAATTAATACATAACCTTATGTATCATACACATACGATTTAGGTGACACTATAGAACGCGGCCGCCAGCT
GAAGCTTCGTACGCTGCAGGTCGACGGATCGGTGACGGTGCTGGTTTAATTAACATGGCTGAAGGTTCTG
TTGCTAGACAACCAGATTTGTTGACTTGTGATGATGAACCAATTCATATTCCAGGTGCTATTCAACCACA
TGGTTTGTTATTAGCTTTGGCTGCTGATATGACCATTGTTGCTGGTTCTGATAACTTGCCTGAATTGACT
GGTTTAGCTATTGGTGCCTTGATCGGTAGATCTGCTGCTGATGTTTTCGATTCTGAAACCCATAATAGAT
TGACTATTGCTTTGGCTGAACCAGGTGCTGCTGTCGGTGCTCCAATTACCGTCGGTTTCACCATGCGTAA
GGATGCCGGTTTCATTGGTTCTTGGCATAGACATGATCAATTAATTTTCTTGGAATTGGAACCACCACAA
CGTGACGTTGCCGAACCACAGGCTTTCTTCCGTAGAACCAACTCTGCTATTAGAAGATTACAAGCTGCTG
AAACTTTGGAATCTGCTTGTGCTGCTGCTGCTCAAGAAGTTCGTAAGATTACTGGTTTCGATAGAGTTAT
GATCTACAGATTTGCTTCTGATTTCTCTGGTGAAGTTATTGCTGAAGATAGATGTGCTGAAGTTGAATCT
AAGTTGGGTTTGCATTACCCAGCTTCTACTGTTCCAGCTCAAGCTAGAAGATTGTACACTATTAATCCAG
TTAGAATTATTCCAGATATCAACTACAGACCAGTCCCAGTTACCCCAGATTTGAACCCAGTTACTGGTAG
ACCTATTGATTTATCTTTCGCTATTTTGAGATCTGTTTCCCCATGTCATTTGGAATTCATGAGAAACATC
GGTATGCATGGTACCATGTCTATTTCTATTTTGAGAGGTGAAAGATTGTGGGGTTTGATTGTTTGTCATC
ATAGAACTCCATACTACGTTGACTTGGATGGTAGACAAGCCTGTAAGAGAGTTGCTGAAAGATTGGCTAC
CCAAATTGGTGTTATGGAAGAATAAGCGGCCGCCTCGAGGTCGGCGCGCCACTTCTAAATAAGCGAATTT
CTTATGATTTATGATTTTTATTATTAAATAAGTTATAAAAAAAATAAGTGTATACAAATTTTAAAGTGAC
TCTTAGGTTTTAAAACGAAAATTCTTATTCTTGAGTAACTCTTTCCTGTAGGTCAGGTTGCTTTCTCAGG
TATAGTATGAGGTCGCTCTTATTGACCACACCTCTACCGGCAGATCCGCTAGGGATAACAGGGTAATATA
GATCTGTTTAGCTTGCCTCGTCCCCGCCGGGTCACCCGGCCAGCGACATGGAGGCCCAGAATACCCTCCT
TGACAGTCTTGACGTGCGCAGCTCAGGGGCATGATGTGACTGTCGCCCGTACATTTAGCCCATACATCCC
CATGTATAATCATTTGCATCCATACATTTTGATGGCCGCACGGCGCGAAGCAAAAATTACGGCTCCTCGC
TGCAGACCTGCGAGCAGGGAAACGCTCCCCTCACAGACGCGTTGAATTGTCCCCACGCCGCGCCCCTGTA
GAGAAATATAAAAGGTTAGGATTTGCCACTGAGGTTCTTCTTTCATATACTTCCTTTTAAAATCTTGCTA
GGATACAGTTCTCACATCACATCCGAACATAAACAACCATGGGTAGGAGGGCTTTTGTAGAAAGAAATAC
GAACGAAACGAAAATCAGCGTTGCCATCGCTTTGGACAAAGCTCCCTTACCTGAAGAGTCGAATTTTATT
GATGAACTTATAACTTCCAAGCATACAAACCAAAAGGGAGAACAAGTAATCCAAGTAGACACGGGAATTG
GATTCTTGGATCACATGTATCATGCACTGGCTAAACATGCAGGCTGGAGCTTACGACTTTACTCAAGAGG
TGATTTAATCATCGATGATCATCACACTGCAGAAGATACTGCTATTGCACTTGGTATTGCATTCAAGCAG
GCTATGAGTAACTTTGCCGGCGTTAAAAGATTTGGACATGCTTATTGTCCACTTGACGAAGCTCTTTCTA
GAAGCGTAGTTGACTTGTCGGGACGGCCCTATGCTGTTATCGATTTGGGATTAAAGCGTGAAAAGGTTGG
GGAATTGTCCTGTGAAATGATCCCTCACTTACTATATTCCTTTTCGGTAGCAGCTGGAATTACTTTGCAT
GTTACCTGCTTATATGGTAGTAATGACCATCATCGTGCTGAAAGCGCTTTTAAATCTCTGGCTGTTGCCA
TGCGCGCGGCTACTAGTCTTACTGGAAGTTCTGAAGTCCCAAGCACGAAGGGAGTGTTGTAAAGAGTACT
GACAATAAAAAGATTCTTGTTTTCAAGAACTTGTCATTTGTATAGTTTTTTTATATTGTAGTTGTTCTAT
TTTAATCAAATGTTAGCGTGATTTATATTTTTTTTCGCCTCGACATCATCTGCCCAGATGCGAAGTTAAG
TGCGCAGAAAGTAATATCATGCGTCAATCGTATGTGAATGCTGGTCGCTATACTGCTGTCGATTCGATAC
TAACGCCGCCATCCAGTTTAAACGAGCTCGAATTCATCGATGATATCAGATCCACTAGTGGCCTATGCGG
CCGCGGATCTGCCGGTCTCCCTATAGTGAGTCGTATTAATTTCGATAAGCCAGGTTAACCTGCATTAATG
AATCGGCCAACGCGCGGGGAGAGGCGGTTTGCGTATTGGGCGCTCTTCCGCTTCCTCGCTCACTGACTCG
CTGCGCTCGGTCGTTCGGCTGCGGCGAGCGGTATCAGCTCACTCAAAGGCGGTAATACGGTTATCCACAG
AATCAGGGGATAACGCAGGAAAGAACATGTGAGCAAAAGGCCAGCAAAAGGCCAGGAACCGTAAAAAGGC
CGCGTTGCTGGCGTTTTTCCATAGGCTCCGCCCCCCTGACGAGCATCACAAAAATCGACGCTCAAGTCAG
AGGTGGCGAAACCCGACAGGACTATAAAGATACCAGGCGTTTCCCCCTGGAAGCTCCCTCGTGCGCTCTC
CTGTTCCGACCCTGCCGCTTACCGGATACCTGTCCGCCTTTCTCCCTTCGGGAAGCGTGGCGCTTTCTCA
TAGCTCACGCTGTAGGTATCTCAGTTCGGTGTAGGTCGTTCGCTCCAAGCTGGGCTGTGTGCACGAACCC
CCCGTTCAGCCCGACCGCTGCGCCTTATCCGGTAACTATCGTCTTGAGTCCAACCCGGTAAGACACGACT
TATCGCCACTGGCAGCAGCCACTGGTAACAGGATTAGCAGAGCGAGGTATGTAGGCGGTGCTACAGAGTT
CTTGAAGTGGTGGCCTAACTACGGCTACACTAGAAGAACAGTATTTGGTATCTGCGCTCTGCTGAAGCCA
GTTACCTTCGGAAAAAGAGTTGGTAGCTCTTGATCCGGCAAACAAACCACCGCTGGTAGCGGTGGTTTTT
TTGTTTGCAAGCAGCAGATTACGCGCAGAAAAAAAGGATCTCAAGAAGATCCTTTGATCTTTTCTACGGG
GTCTGACGCTCAGTGGAACGAAAACTCACGTTAAGGGATTTTGGTCATGAGATTATCAAAAAGGATCTTC
ACCTAGATCCTTTTAAATTAAAAATGAAGTTTTAAATCAATCTAAAGTATATATGAGTAAACTTGGTCTG
ACAGTTACCAATGCTTAATCAGTGAGGCACCTATCTCAGCGATCTGTCTATTTCGTTCATCCATAGTTGC
CTGACTCCCCGTCGTGTAGATAACTACGATACGGGAGGGCTTACCATCTGGCCCCAGTGCTGCAATGATA
CCGCGAGACCCACGCTCACCGGCTCCAGATTTATCAGCAATAAACCAGCCAGCCGGAAGGGCCGAGCGCA
GAAGTGGTCCTGCAACTTTATCCGCCTCCATCCAGTCTATTAATTGTTGCCGGGAAGCTAGAGTAAGTAG
TTCGCCAGTTAATAGTTTG
Features (pLannotate 1.2.2; 13 found; start..end, strand, type, name):
    567..671     -  promoter       AmpR promoter: bla
    766..801     +  CDS            rop (fragment): Rop protein, which maintains plasmids at low copy number; rop
    903..954     +  misc_feature   bom (fragment): basis of mobility region from pBR322
   1017..1035    +  promoter       SP6 promoter: promoter for bacteriophage SP6 RNA polymerase
   1105..2052    +  CDS            miRFP680: miRFP680 is a basic (constitutively fluorescent) near ir fluorescent protein published in 2020, derived from Rhodopseudomonas palustris CGA009. It has low acid sensitivity. It requires the cofactor biliverdin for fluorescence.
   2093..2280    +  terminator     ADH1 terminator: S. cerevisiae ADH1; transcription terminator for the S. cerevisiae alcohol dehydrogenase 1 (ADH1) gene
   2355..2698    +  promoter       TEF promoter: Ashbya gossypii TEF promoter
   2699..3352    +  CDS            S. pombe his5: imidazoleglycerol-phosphate dehydratase, required for histidine biosynthesis; Schizosaccharomyces pombe his5; yeast auxotrophic marker; corresponds to S. cerevisiae HIS3
   3358..3555    +  terminator     TEF terminator: Ashbya gossypii TEF terminator
   3660..3678    -  promoter       T7 promoter: promoter for bacteriophage T7 RNA polymerase
   3700..3753    -  CDS            lacI (fragment): lac repressor; lacI; The lac repressor binds to the lac operator to inhibit transcription in E. coli. This inhibition can be relieved by adding lactose or isopropyl-β-D-thiogalactopyranoside (IPTG).
   3936..4524    -  rep_origin     ori: high-copy-number ColE1/pMB1/pBR322/pUC origin of replication
   4695..566     -  CDS            AmpR (across the origin): β-lactamase; bla; confers resistance to ampicillin, carbenicillin, and related antibiotics
