[The description below was written by a language model from this plasmid's Addgene catalogue record and pLannotate feature annotations shown in this document.]
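Description:
pFA6a-link-ymiRFP680-SpHis5 is a yeast tagging vector built on the pFA6a backbone, intended as a source of a cassette for creating gene fusions to a yeast codon-optimised version of the near-infrared fluorescent protein miRFP680. It is maintained in E. coli as a high-copy plasmid through a ColE1/pUC-type origin and selected with ampicillin via the β-lactamase gene and its bla promoter. The annotated features include no yeast replication origin or centromere, consistent with a module that works by integration into the genome rather than as an episome. Short fragments annotated as rop, bom and lacI are backbone remnants, and SP6 and T7 promoters flank the cassette on either side.

The payload has two parts arranged in the same orientation. First comes the ymiRFP680 coding sequence followed by the S. cerevisiae ADH1 terminator. No promoter is annotated upstream of it, which fits a design in which the fluorescent protein is joined in frame to a target gene and expressed from that gene's own promoter. The "link" in the name suggests a linker preceding the fluorophore, though no such feature is annotated. Downstream lies the selection marker: Schizosaccharomyces pombe his5, driven by the Ashbya gossypii TEF promoter and closed by the TEF terminator. This gene encodes imidazoleglycerol-phosphate dehydratase and corresponds to S. cerevisiae HIS3, allowing selection by histidine prototrophy.

miRFP680 is derived from a Rhodopseudomonas palustris protein and requires biliverdin as a cofactor for fluorescence, which is relevant to its use in yeast. The record does not state the cloning sites used.
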