Addgene plasmid #224095: pFA6a-link-ymiRFP680-SpHis5
Purpose: Yeast tagging vector to create a gene fusion with yeast optimized miRFP680 with SpHis5 selection
Depositing lab: Bas Teusink. Depositing organization: Vrije Universiteit Amsterdam.
Backbone
  Vector backbone: pFA6A
  Vector type: Yeast Expression
  Selectable markers: HIS5
Growth in bacteria
  Bacterial resistance: Ampicillin, 100 μg/mL
  Growth temperature: 37°C
  Growth strain: DH5alpha
  Copy number: High Copy
Gene/Insert
  Gene/Insert name: ymiRFP680
  Species: Synthetic
  Tag / fusion protein: ymiRFP680
  Cloning method: Restriction Enzyme; 5′ cloning site Unknown (unknown if destroyed)
Terms and licenses: Academic/Nonprofit Terms; Industry Terms: Not Available to Industry
How to cite: pFA6a-link-ymiRFP680-SpHis5 was a gift from Bas Teusink (Addgene plasmid # 224095 ; http://n2t.net/addgene:224095 ; RRID:Addgene_224095)
